Addgene plasmid #162918: C239-E02: attB2r-IRES-ffLuc2-eGFP-pA-attB3
Purpose: Gateway attB2r/attB3 entry clone for generation of polycistronic ffLuc2-eGFP reporter using an internal ribosome entry sequence (IRES)
Depositing lab: Dominic Esposito. Depositing organization: National Cancer Institute (NCI). Publication: Combinatorial assembly of clone libraries using site-specific recombination. Wall VE, Garvey LA, Mehalko JL, Procter LV, Esposito D. Methods Mol Biol. 2014;1116:193-208. doi: 10.1007/978-1-62703-764-8_14. PubMed 24395366.
Backbone
  Vector backbone: pDonr234
  Vector type: Synthetic Biology
Growth in bacteria
  Bacterial resistance: Spectinomycin, 50 μg/mL
  Growth temperature: 37°C
  Growth strain: DH5alpha
  Copy number: High Copy
Gene/Insert
  Gene/Insert name: firefly luciferase/green fluorescent protein fusion with upstream IRES sequence (alt name: Fluc-GFP)
  Species: Synthetic
  Cloning method: Gateway Cloning
Terms and licenses: Academic/Nonprofit Terms; Industry Terms: Not Available to Industry
How to cite: C239-E02: attB2r-IRES-ffLuc2-eGFP-pA-attB3 was a gift from Dominic Esposito (Addgene plasmid # 162918 ; http://n2t.net/addgene:162918 ; RRID:Addgene_162918)
