[The description below was written by a language model from this plasmid's Addgene catalogue record and pLannotate feature annotations shown in this document.]
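Description:
C239-E02: attB2r-IRES-ffLuc2-eGFP-pA-attB3 is a Gateway entry clone built in the pDonr234 backbone and intended as a modular building block for multisite recombinational assembly rather than as an expression plasmid in its own right. It is maintained in E. coli at high copy from a ColE1/pUC-type origin and selected with spectinomycin through the aadA (SmR) aminoglycoside adenylyltransferase gene. The feature table also picks up small remnants of lacZα, lacI, a gentamicin resistance gene and a class 1 integron promoter, along with rrnB T1 and T2 terminators, which typically insulate the cloning region from backbone transcription. These fragments appear to be backbone remnants, not working parts.

The payload is a promoterless downstream cistron. An EMCV internal ribosome entry site (annotated IRES2) sits directly upstream of the synthetic luc2 firefly luciferase coding sequence, followed closely by EGFP, which the record describes as a luciferase/GFP fusion. A bovine growth hormone polyadenylation signal ends the cassette. The insert is flanked by Gateway recombination sites, annotated as an attR2-type site on one side and an attB3 core overlapping an attL-like fragment on the other. This fits an entry clone made from an attB2r/attB3-flanked fragment, although the automated labels for these sites are only approximate.

In use, the module is recombined into a destination vector behind a promoter and a gene of interest supplied by other entry clones. The result is a polycistronic transcript in which the IRES drives cap-independent translation of a dual bioluminescent and fluorescent reporter. The record does not specify a promoter, an upstream gene or a target host.
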