Features (pLannotate 1.2.2; 16 found; start..end, strand, type, name):
     18..54      -  CDS            lacZα (fragment): LacZα fragment of β-galactosidase; lacZ fragment
    152..275     -  protein_bind   attR2: mutant version of attR; recombination site for the Gateway® LR reaction LR Clonase™
    301..887     +  misc_feature   IRES2: internal ribosome entry site (IRES) of the encephalomyocarditis virus (EMCV)
    888..2537    +  CDS            luciferase: firefly luciferase synthetic luc2 version of the luciferase gene
   2559..3275    +  CDS            EGFP: EGFP is a basic (constitutively fluorescent) green fluorescent protein published in 1996, derived from Aequorea victoria. It is reported to be a rapidly-maturing weak dimer with moderate acid sensitivity.
   3282..3505    +  polyA_signal   bGH poly(A) signal: bovine growth hormone polyadenylation signal
   3515..3535    -  protein_bind   attB3: mutant version of attB; core recombination site for the Gateway® BP reaction BP Clonase™
   3526..3611    -  protein_bind   attL1 (fragment): mutant version of attL; recombination site for the Gateway® LR reaction LR Clonase™
   3645..3667    +  misc_feature   MCS (fragment): pUC18/19 multiple cloning site
   3759..3782    +  promoter       Pc promoter (fragment): intI1 (promoter lies within the coding sequence); class 1 integron promoter
   3958..4014    +  CDS            GmR (fragment): gentamycin acetyltransferase; aacC1; confers resistance to gentamycin
   4021..4812    +  CDS            SmR: aminoglycoside adenylyltransferase (Murphy, 1985); aadA; confers resistance to spectinomycin and streptomycin
   4905..5493    +  rep_origin     ori: high-copy-number ColE1/pMB1/pBR322/pUC origin of replication
   5676..5768    +  CDS            lacI (fragment): lac repressor; lacI; The lac repressor binds to the lac operator to inhibit transcription in E. coli. This inhibition can be relieved by adding lactose or isopropyl-β-D-thiogalactopyranoside (IPTG).
   5823..5850    -  terminator     rrnB T2 terminator: transcription terminator T2 from the E. coli rrnB gene
   5982..6025    +  terminator     rrnB T1 terminator: Escherichia coli rrnB; transcription terminator T1 from the E. coli rrnB gene
>Addgene plasmid #162918 | C239-E02: attB2r-IRES-ffLuc2-eGFP-pA-attB3 | addgene full sequence | sequence record 330526 | Addgene NGS Result
TTAACGCTAGCATGGATGTTTTCCCAGTCACGACGTTGTAAAACGACGGCCAGTCTTAAAATTCGAGCTC
GGTCCGATATCCTTAAGCTCGGGCCCTGCAGCTCTAGAGCTCGAATTCTACAGGTCACTAATACCATCTA
AGTAGTTGGTTCATAGTGACTGCATATGTTGTGTTTTACAGTATTATGTAGTCTGTTTTTTATGCAAAAT
CTAATTTAATATATTGATATTTATATCATTTTACGTTTCTCGTTCAACTTTCTTGTACAAAGTGGGCGAT
CAAGGGATCCAATCTCGAGGCCCCTCTCCCTCCCCCCCCCCTAACGTTACTGGCCGAAGCCGCTTGGAAT
AAGGCCGGTGTGCGTTTGTCTATATGTTATTTTCCACCATATTGCCGTCTTTTGGCAATGTGAGGGCCCG
GAAACCTGGCCCTGTCTTCTTGACGAGCATTCCTAGGGGTCTTTCCCCTCTCGCCAAAGGAATGCAAGGT
CTGTTGAATGTCGTGAAGGAAGCAGTTCCTCTGGAAGCTTCTTGAAGACAAACAACGTCTGTAGCGACCC
TTTGCAGGCAGCGGAACCCCCCACCTGGCGACAGGTGCCTCTGCGGCCAAAAGCCACGTGTATAAGATAC
ACCTGCAAAGGCGGCACAACCCCAGTGCCACGTTGTGAGTTGGATAGTTGTGGAAAGAGTCAAATGGCTC
TCCTCAAGCGTATTCAACAAGGGGCTGAAGGATGCCCAGAAGGTACCCCATTGTATGGGATCTGATCTGG
GGCCTCGGTACACATGCTTTACATGTGTTTAGTCGAGGTTAAAAAAACGTCTAGGCCCCCCGAACCACGG
GGACGTGGTTTTCCTTTGAAAAACACGATGATAATATGGCCACAACCATGGAAGATGCCAAAAACATTAA
GAAGGGCCCAGCGCCATTCTACCCACTCGAAGACGGGACCGCCGGCGAGCAGCTGCACAAAGCCATGAAG
CGCTACGCCCTGGTGCCCGGCACCATCGCCTTTACCGACGCACATATCGAGGTGGACATTACCTACGCCG
AGTACTTCGAGATGAGCGTTCGGCTGGCAGAAGCTATGAAGCGCTATGGGCTGAATACAAACCATCGGAT
CGTGGTGTGCAGCGAGAATAGCTTGCAGTTCTTCATGCCCGTGTTGGGTGCCCTGTTCATCGGTGTGGCT
GTGGCCCCAGCTAACGACATCTACAACGAGCGCGAGCTGCTGAACAGCATGGGCATCAGCCAGCCCACCG
TCGTATTCGTGAGCAAGAAAGGGCTGCAAAAGATCCTCAACGTGCAAAAGAAGCTACCGATCATACAAAA
GATCATCATCATGGATAGCAAGACCGACTACCAGGGCTTCCAAAGCATGTACACCTTCGTGACTTCCCAT
TTGCCACCCGGCTTCAACGAGTACGACTTCGTGCCCGAGAGCTTCGACCGGGACAAAACCATCGCCCTGA
TCATGAACAGTAGTGGCAGTACCGGATTGCCCAAGGGCGTAGCCCTACCGCACCGCACCGCTTGTGTCCG
ATTCAGTCATGCCCGCGACCCCATCTTCGGCAACCAGATCATCCCCGACACCGCTATCCTCAGCGTGGTG
CCATTTCACCACGGCTTCGGCATGTTCACCACGCTGGGCTACTTGATCTGCGGCTTTCGGGTCGTGCTCA
TGTACCGCTTCGAGGAGGAGCTATTCTTGCGCAGCTTGCAAGACTATAAGATTCAATCTGCCCTGCTGGT
GCCCACACTATTTAGCTTCTTCGCTAAGAGCACTCTCATCGACAAGTACGACCTAAGCAACTTGCACGAG
ATCGCCAGCGGCGGGGCGCCGCTCAGCAAGGAGGTAGGTGAGGCCGTGGCCAAACGCTTCCACCTACCAG
GCATCCGCCAGGGCTACGGCCTGACAGAAACAACCAGCGCCATTCTGATCACCCCCGAAGGGGACGACAA
GCCTGGCGCAGTAGGCAAGGTGGTGCCCTTCTTCGAGGCTAAGGTGGTGGACTTGGACACCGGTAAGACA
CTGGGTGTGAACCAGCGCGGCGAGCTGTGCGTCCGTGGCCCCATGATCATGAGCGGCTACGTTAACAACC
CCGAGGCTACAAACGCTCTCATCGACAAGGACGGCTGGCTGCACAGCGGCGACATCGCCTACTGGGACGA
GGACGAGCACTTCTTCATCGTGGACCGGCTGAAGAGCCTGATCAAATACAAGGGCTACCAGGTAGCCCCA
GCCGAACTGGAGAGCATCCTGCTGCAACACCCCAACATCTTCGACGCCGGGGTCGCCGGCCTGCCCGACG
ACGATGCCGGCGAGCTGCCCGCCGCAGTCGTCGTGCTGGAACACGGTAAAACCATGACCGAGAAGGAGAT
CGTGGACTATGTGGCCAGCCAGGTTACAACCGCCAAGAAGCTGCGCGGTGGTGTTGTGTTCGTGGACGAG
GTGCCTAAAGGACTGACCGGCAAGTTGGACGCCCGCAAGATCCGCGAGATTCTCATTAAGGCCAAGAAGG
GCGGCAAGATCGCCGTGCGGGATCCACCGGTCGCCACCATGGTGAGCAAGGGCGAGGAGCTGTTCACCGG
GGTGGTGCCCATCCTGGTCGAGCTGGACGGCGACGTAAACGGCCACAAGTTCAGCGTGTCCGGCGAGGGC
GAGGGCGATGCCACCTACGGCAAGCTGACCCTGAAGTTCATCTGCACCACCGGCAAGCTGCCCGTGCCCT
GGCCCACCCTCGTGACCACCCTGACCTACGGCGTGCAGTGCTTCAGCCGCTACCCCGACCACATGAAGCA
GCACGACTTCTTCAAGTCCGCCATGCCCGAAGGCTACGTCCAGGAGCGCACCATCTTCTTCAAGGACGAC
GGCAACTACAAGACCCGCGCCGAGGTGAAGTTCGAGGGCGACACCCTGGTGAACCGCATCGAGCTGAAGG
GCATCGACTTCAAGGAGGACGGCAACATCCTGGGGCACAAGCTGGAGTACAACTACAACAGCCACAACGT
CTATATCATGGCCGACAAGCAGAAGAACGGCATCAAGGTGAACTTCAAGATCCGCCACAACATCGAGGAC
GGCAGCGTGCAGCTCGCCGACCACTACCAGCAGAACACCCCCATCGGCGACGGCCCCGTGCTGCTGCCCG
ACAACCACTACCTGAGCACCCAGTCCGCCCTGAGCAAAGACCCCAACGAGAAGCGCGATCACATGGTCCT
GCTGGAGTTCGTGACCGCCGCCGGGATCACTCTCGGCATGGACGAGCTGTACAAGTAGTAATGTGCCTTC
TAGTTGCCAGCCATCTGTTGTTTGCCCCTCCCCCGTGCCTTCCTTGACCCTGGAAGGTGCCACTCCCACT
GTCCTTTCCTAATAAAATGAGGAAATTGCATCGCATTGTCTGAGTAGGTGTCATTCTATTCTGGGGGGTG
GGGTGGGGCAGGACAGCAAGGGGGAGGATTGGGAAGACAATAGCAGGCATGCTGGGGATGCGGTGGGCTC
TATGGGTTTAAACTCAACTTTATTATACAAAGTTGGCATTATAAAAAAGCATTGCTTATCAATTTGTTGC
AACGAACAGGTCACTATCAGTCAAAATAAAATCATTATTTGGAGCTCCATGGTAGCGTTAACGCGGCCGC
GATATCGGTACCCGGGGATCCTCTAGACCAGCCAGGACAGAAATGCCTCGACTTCGCTGCTACCCAAGGT
TGCCGGGTGACGCACACCGTGGAAACGGATGAAGGCACGAACCCAGTGGACATAAGCCTGTTCGGTTCGT
AAGCTGTAATGCAAGTAGCGTATGCGCTCACGCAACTGGTCCAGAACCTTGACCGAACGCAGCGGTGGTA
ACGGCGCAGTGGCGGTTTTCATGGCTTGTTATGACTGTTTTTTTGGGGTACAGTCTATGCCTCGGGCATC
CAAGCAGCAAGCGCGTTACGCCGTGGGTCGATGTTTGATGTTATGGAGCAGCAACGATGTTACGCAGCAG
GGCAGTCGCCCTAAAACAAAGTTAAACATTATGAGGGAAGCGGTGATCGCCGAAGTATCGACTCAACTAT
CAGAGGTAGTTGGCGTCATCGAGCGCCATCTCGAACCGACGTTGCTGGCCGTACATTTGTACGGCTCCGC
AGTGGATGGCGGCCTGAAGCCACACAGTGATATTGATTTGCTGGTTACGGTGACCGTAAGGCTTGATGAA
ACAACGCGGCGAGCTTTGATCAACGACCTTTTGGAAACTTCGGCTTCCCCTGGAGAGAGCGAGATTCTCC
GCGCTGTAGAAGTCACCATTGTTGTGCACGACGACATCATTCCGTGGCGTTATCCAGCTAAGCGCGAACT
GCAATTTGGAGAATGGCAGCGCAATGACATTCTTGCAGGTATCTTCGAGCCAGCCACGATCGACATTGAT
CTGGCTATCTTGCTGACAAAAGCAAGAGAACATAGCGTTGCCTTGGTAGGTCCAGCGGCGGAGGAACTCT
TTGATCCGGTTCCTGAACAGGATCTATTTGAGGCGCTAAATGAAACCTTAACGCTATGGAACTCGCCGCC
CGACTGGGCTGGCGATGAGCGAAATGTAGTGCTTACGTTGTCCCGCATTTGGTACAGCGCAGTAACCGGC
AAAATCGCGCCGAAGGATGTCGCTGCCGACTGGGCAATGGAGCGCCTGCCGGCCCAGTATCAGCCCGTCA
TACTTGAAGCTAGACAGGCTTATCTTGGACAAGAAGAAGATCGCTTGGCCTCGCGCGCAGATCAGTTGGA
AGAATTTGTCCACTACGTGAAAGGCGAGATCACCAAGGTAGTCGGCAAATAACCCTCGAGCCACCCATGA
CCAAAATCCCTTAACGTGAGTTACGCGTCGTTCCACTGAGCGTCAGACCCCGTAGAAAAGATCAAAGGAT
CTTCTTGAGATCCTTTTTTTCTGCGCGTAATCTGCTGCTTGCAAACAAAAAAACCACCGCTACCAGCGGT
GGTTTGTTTGCCGGATCAAGAGCTACCAACTCTTTTTCCGAAGGTAACTGGCTTCAGCAGAGCGCAGATA
CCAAATACTGTTCTTCTAGTGTAGCCGTAGTTAGGCCACCACTTCAAGAACTCTGTAGCACCGCCTACAT
ACCTCGCTCTGCTAATCCTGTTACCAGTGGCTGCTGCCAGTGGCGATAAGTCGTGTCTTACCGGGTTGGA
CTCAAGACGATAGTTACCGGATAAGGCGCAGCGGTCGGGCTGAACGGGGGGTTCGTGCACACAGCCCAGC
TTGGAGCGAACGACCTACACCGAACTGAGATACCTACAGCGTGAGCTATGAGAAAGCGCCACGCTTCCCG
AAGGGAGAAAGGCGGACAGGTATCCGGTAAGCGGCAGGGTCGGAACAGGAGAGCGCACGAGGGAGCTTCC
AGGGGGAAACGCCTGGTATCTTTATAGTCCTGTCGGGTTTCGCCACCTCTGACTTGAGCGTCGATTTTTG
TGATGCTCGTCAGGGGGGCGGAGCCTATGGAAAAACGCCAGCAACGCGGCCTTTTTACGGTTCCTGGCCT
TTTGCTGGCCTTTTGCTCACATGTTCTTTCCTGCGTTATCCCCTGATTCTGTGGATAACCGTATTACCGC
CTTTGAGTGAGCTGATACCGCTCGCCGCAGCCGAACGACCGAGCGCAGCGAGTCAGTGAGCGAGGAAGCG
GAAGAGCGCCCAATACGCAAACCGCCTCTCCCCGCGCGTTGGCCGATTCATTAATGCAGCTGGCACGACA
GGTTTCCCGACTGGAAAGCGGGCAGTGAGCGCAACGCAATTAATACGCGTACCGCTAGCCAGGAAGAGTT
TGTAGAAACGCAAAAAGGCCATCCGTCAGGATGGCCTTCTGCTTAGTTTGATGCCTGGCAGTTTATGGCG
GGCGTCCTGCCCGCCACCCTCCGGGCCGTTGCTTCACAACGTTCAAATCCGCTCCCGGCGGATTTGTCCT
ACTCAGGAGAGCGTTCACCGACAAACAACAGATAAAACGAAAGGCCCAGTCTTCCGACTGAGCCTTTCGT
TTTATTTGATGCCTGGCAGTTCCCTACTCTCGCG
